Addgene plasmid #228599: pR-mCerulean3
Purpose: Mammalian expression of mCerulean3, for MuSIC barcode construction
Depositing lab: Marc Birtwistle. Depositing organization: Clemson University. Publication: Genetically Encoded Fluorescence Barcodes Allow for Single-Cell Analysis via Spectral Flow Cytometry. Lu X, Pritko DJ, Abravanel ME, Huggins JR, Ogunleye O, Biswas T, Ashy KC, Woods SK, Livingston MWT, Blenner MA, Birtwistle MR. ACS Synth Biol. 2025 May 16;14(5):1533-1548. doi: 10.1021/acssynbio.4c00807. Epub 2025 May 6. PubMed 40326708.
Backbone
  Vector backbone: pReceiver
  Backbone manufacturer: Birtwistle lab
  Vector type: Mammalian Expression
Growth in bacteria
  Bacterial resistance: Kanamycin, 50 μg/mL
  Growth temperature: 37°C
  Growth strain: DH5alpha
  Copy number: High Copy
Gene/Insert
  Gene/Insert name: mCerulean3
  Species: Synthetic
  Insert size (bp): 717
  Promoter: CMV
  Cloning method: Golden Gate
Terms and licenses: Academic/Nonprofit Terms; Industry Terms: Not Available to Industry
Depositor comments: Please visit https://doi.org/10.1101/2024.10.23.619855 for bioRxiv preprint.
How to cite: pR-mCerulean3 was a gift from Marc Birtwistle (Addgene plasmid # 228599 ; http://n2t.net/addgene:228599 ; RRID:Addgene_228599)
