[The description below was written by a language model from this plasmid's Addgene catalogue record and pLannotate feature annotations shown in this document.]
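Description:
pR-mCerulean3 is a 4.2 kb mammalian expression plasmid built on the pReceiver backbone, carrying the cyan fluorescent protein mCerulean3 as a 717 bp synthetic insert introduced by Golden Gate assembly. It replicates in E. coli from a high-copy ColE1/pUC-type origin and is selected with kanamycin. An f1 bacteriophage origin is also present, which in principle allows production of single-stranded DNA. The resistance marker is the Tn5 aminoglycoside phosphotransferase (NeoR/KanR), preceded by an SV40 early promoter and followed by an HSV thymidine kinase polyadenylation signal. This arrangement gives kanamycin resistance in bacteria and could also support G418 selection in mammalian cells, although the record does not describe such use. A short fragment annotated as the bleomycin-binding protein gene lies between the marker and its polyadenylation signal. It is most likely a remnant of the Tn5 region rather than a functional marker.

The payload is a simple constitutive expression unit. The human cytomegalovirus immediate early enhancer and promoter drive the mCerulean3 coding sequence, and transcripts are terminated by an SV40 polyadenylation signal. No tags, fusion partners, linkers or additional reporters are annotated, so the fluorescent protein appears to be expressed on its own. mCerulean3 is a monomeric, constitutively fluorescent Aequorea victoria derivative noted for very low acid sensitivity and somewhat slow maturation.

The stated purpose is mammalian expression of mCerulean3 for MuSIC barcode construction, a system of genetically encoded fluorescence barcodes read out in single cells by spectral flow cytometry. In that context, a single-fluorophore plasmid like this one plausibly serves as a building block for barcodes or as a spectral reference, but the record does not spell out its exact role.
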