Features (pLannotate 1.2.2; 10 found; start..end, strand, type, name):
     76..870     -  CDS            NeoR/KanR: aminoglycoside phosphotransferase from Tn5; aph(3')-II (or nptII); confers resistance to neomycin, kanamycin, and G418 (Geneticin®)
    913..1123    -  promoter       SV40 promoter: SV40 early promoter
   1211..1639    +  rep_origin     f1 ori (sequence partly withheld): f1 bacteriophage origin of replication; arrow indicates direction of (+) strand synthesis
   1673..1794    -  polyA_signal   SV40 poly(A) signal: SV40 polyadenylation signal
   1873..2589    -  CDS            mCerulean3: mCerulean3 is a basic (constitutively fluorescent) cyan fluorescent protein published in 2011, derived from Aequorea victoria. It is reported to be a somewhat slowly-maturing monomer with very low acid sensitivity.
   2643..2846    -  promoter       CMV promoter: human cytomegalovirus (CMV) immediate early promoter
   2847..3150    -  enhancer       CMV enhancer: human cytomegalovirus immediate early enhancer
   3331..3919    -  rep_origin     ori: high-copy-number ColE1/pMB1/pBR322/pUC origin of replication
   3978..4025    -  polyA_signal   HSV TK poly(A) signal: herpes simplex virus thymidine kinase polyadenylation signal (Cole and Stacy, 1985)
   4084..55      -  CDS            ble (fragment) (across the origin): BLE_KLEPN - Experimental evidence at protein level: Swiss-Prot protein existence level 1. Binding protein with a strong affinity to the bleomycin family of antibiotics. Binds to CL990; an antimitotic-antibiotic compound. From Klebsiella pneumoniae.
>Addgene plasmid #228599 | pR-mCerulean3 | addgene full sequence | sequence record 452455 | Addgene NGS Result
CGGCGGTGGAATCGAAATCTCGTGATGGCAGGTTGGGCGTCGCTTGGTCGGTCATTTCGAACCCCAGAGT
CCCGCTCAGAAGAACTCGTCAAGAAGGCGATAGAAGGCGATGCGCTGCGAATCGGGAGCGGCGATACCGT
AAAGCACGAGGAAGCGGTCAGCCCATTCGCCGCCAAGCTCTTCAGCAATATCACGGGTAGCCAACGCTAT
GTCCTGATAGCGGTCCGCCACACCCAGCCGGCCACAGTCGATGAATCCAGAAAAGCGGCCATTTTCCACC
ATGATATTCGGCAAGCAGGCATCGCCATGGGTCACGACGAGATCCTCGCCGTCGGGCATGCTCGCCTTGA
GCCTGGCGAACAGTTCGGCTGGCGCGAGCCCCTGATGCTCTTCGTCCAGATCATCCTGATCGACAAGACC
GGCTTCCATCCGAGTACGTGCTCGCTCGATGCGATGTTTCGCTTGGTGGTCGAATGGGCAGGTAGCCGGA
TCAAGCGTATGCAGCCGCCGCATTGCATCAGCCATGATGGATACTTTCTCGGCAGGAGCAAGGTGAGATG
ACAGGAGATCCTGCCCCGGCACTTCGCCCAATAGCAGCCAGTCCCTTCCCGCTTCAGTGACAACGTCGAG
CACAGCTGCGCAAGGAACGCCCGTCGTGGCCAGCCACGATAGCCGCGCTGCCTCGTCTTGCAGTTCATTC
AGGGCACCGGACAGGTCGGTCTTGACAAAAAGAACCGGGCGCCCCTGCGCTGACAGCCGGAACACGGCGG
CATCAGAGCAGCCGATTGTCTGTTGTGCCCAGTCATAGCCGAATAGCCTCTCCACCCAAGCGGCCGGAGA
ACCTGCGTGCAATCCATCTTGTTCAATCATGCGAAACGATCCTCATCCTGTCTCTTGATCGATCTTTGCA
AAAGCCTAGGCCTCCAAAAAAGCCTCCTCACTACTTCTGGAATAGCTCAGAGGCCGAGGCGGCCTCGGCC
TCTGCATAAATAAAAAAAATTAGTCAGCCATGGGGCGGAGAATGGGCGGAACTGGGCGGAGTTAGGGGCG
GGATGGGCGGAGTTAGGGGCGGGACTATGGTTGCTGACTAATTGAGATGCATGCTTTGCATACTTCTGCC
TGCTGGGGAGCCTGGGGACTTTCCACACCCTAACTGACACACATTCCACAGCTGGTTCTTTCCGCCTCAG
GACTCTTCCTTTAAGTACTG
[124 nt withheld, positions 1211-1334]
C
[91 nt withheld, positions 1336-1426]
A
[49 nt withheld, positions 1428-1476]
CCTTTGACGTTGGAGTCCACGTTCTTT
[37 nt withheld, positions 1504-1540]
ACCCTATCTCGGTCTATTCTTTTGATTTATAAGGGATTTTGCCGATTTCGGCCTATTGGTTAAAAAATGA
GCTGATTTAACAAAAATTTAACGCGAATTTTAACAAAATATTAACGCTTACAATTTACGCCTTAAGATAC
ATTGATGAGTTTGGACAAACCACAACTAGAATGCAGTGAAAAAAATGCTTTATTTGTGAAATTTGTGATG
CTATTGCTTTATTTGTAACCATTATAAGCTGCAATAAACAAGTTAACAACAACAATTGCATTCATTTTAT
GTTTCAGAATTCTTACTACTGAATTCGTCTTCAATTATGAAGACATGGAGCCCTTGTACAGCTCGTCCAT
GCCGAGAGTGATCCCGGCGGCGGTCACGAACTCCAGCAGGACCATGTGATCGCGCTTCTCGTTGGGGTCT
TTGCTCAGCTTGGACTGGGTGCTCAGGTAGTGGTTGTCGGGCAGCAGCACGGGGCCGTCGCCGATGGGGG
TGTTCTGCTGGTAGTGGTCGGCGAGCTGCACGCTGCCGTCCTCGATGTTGCAGTTGAGGCCGAAGTTGGC
CTTGATGCCGTTCTTCTGCTTGTCGGCGGTGATATAGACGTTGCCGTGGATGGCGTTGTACTCCAGCTTG
TGCCCCAGGATGTTGCCGTCCTCCTTGAAGTCGATGCCCTTCAGCTCGATGCGGTTCACCAGGGTGTCGC
CCTCGAACTTCACCTCGGCGCGGGTCTTGTAGTTGCCGTCGTCCTTGAAGAAGATGGTGCGCTCCTGGAC
GTAGCCTTCGGGCATGGCGGACTTGAAGAAGTCGTGCTGCTTCATGTGGTCGGGGTAGCGGGCGAAGCAC
TGCACGCCCCAGCTCAGGGTGGTCACGAGGGTGGGCCAGGGCACGGGCAGCTTGCCGGTGGTGCAGATGA
ACTTCAGGGTCAGCTTGCCGTAGGTGGCATCGCCCTCGCCCTCGCCGGACACGCTGAACTTGTGGCCGTT
TACGTCGCCGTCCAGCTCGACCAGGATGGGCACCACCCCGGTGAACAGCTCCTCGCCCTTGCTCACCATG
GTGGCGGCGGATCCATTTCGATAAGCCAGTAAGCACGAGGCTGATCAGCGGTAGCTCTGCTTATATAGAC
CTCCCACCGTACACGCCTACCGCCCATTTGCGTCAATGGGGCGGAGTTGTTACGACATTTTGGAAAGTCC
CGTTGATTTTGGTGCCAAAACAAACTCCCATTGACGTCAATGGGGTGGAGACTTGGAAATCCCCGTGAGT
CAAACCGCTATCCACGCCCATTGATGTACTGCCAAAACCGCATCACCATGGTAATAGCGATGACTAATAC
GTAGATGTACTGCCAAGTAGGAAAGTCCCATAAGGTCATGTACTGGGCATAATGCCAGGCGGGCCATTTA
CCGTCATTGACGTCAATAGGGGGCGTACTTGGCATATGATACACTTGATGTACTGCCAAGTGGGCAGTTT
ACCGTAAATACTCCACCCATTGACGTCAATGGAAAGTCCCTATTGGCGTTACTATGGGAACATACGTCAT
TATTGACGTCAATGGGCGGGGGTCGTTGGGCGGTCAGCCAGGCGGGCCATTTACCGTAAGTTATGTAACG
GCTAGCCGGAACTCCATATATGGGCTATGAACTAATGACCCCGTAATTGATTACTATTAATAACTAATGC
ATGGCGGTAATACGGTTATCCACAGAATCAGGGGATAACGCAGGAAAGAACATGTGAGCAAAAGGCCAGC
AAAAGGCCAGGAACCGTAAAAAGGCCGCGTTGCTGGCGTTTTTCCATAGGCTCCGCCCCCCTGACGAGCA
TCACAAAAATCGACGCTCAAGTCAGAGGTGGCGAAACCCGACAGGACTATAAAGATACCAGGCGTTTCCC
CCTGGAAGCTCCCTCGTGCGCTCTCCTGTTCCGACCCTGCCGCTTACCGGATACCTGTCCGCCTTTCTCC
CTTCGGGAAGCGTGGCGCTTTCTCATAGCTCACGCTGTAGGTATCTCAGTTCGGTGTAGGTCGTTCGCTC
CAAGCTGGGCTGTGTGCACGAACCCCCCGTTCAGCCCGACCGCTGCGCCTTATCCGGTAACTATCGTCTT
GAGTCCAACCCGGTAAGACACGACTTATCGCCACTGGCAGCAGCCACTGGTAACAGGATTAGCAGAGCGA
GGTATGTAGGCGGTGCTACAGAGTTCTTGAAGTGGTGGCCTAACTACGGCTACACTAGAAGAACAGTATT
TGGTATCTGCGCTCTGCTGAAGCCAGTTACCTTCGGAAAAAGAGTTGGTAGCTCTTGATCCGGCAAACAA
ACCACCGCTGGTAGCGGTGGTTTTTTTGTTTGCAAGCAGCAGATTACGCGCAGAAAAAAAGGATCTCAAG
AAGATCCTTTGATCTTTTCTACGGGGTCTGACGCTCAGTGGAACGAACCGCGTTTATGAACAAACGACCC
AACACCGTGCGTTTTATTCTGTCTTTTTATTGCCGTCATAGCGCGGGTTCCTTCCGGTATTGTCTCCTTC
CGTGTTTCAGTTAGCCTCCCCCTAGGGTGGGCGAAGAACTCCAGCATGAGATCCCCGCGCTGGAGGATCA
TCCAGCCGGCGTCCCGGAAAACGATTCCGAAGCCCAACCTTTCATAGAAGG
