>Addgene plasmid #228599 | pR-mCerulean3 | depositor partial sequence | sequence record 449202 | mCerulean3
ATGGTGAGCAAGGGCGAGGAGCTGTTCACCGGGGTGGTGCCCATCCTGGTCGAGCTGGACGGCGACGTAA
ACGGCCACAAGTTCAGCGTGTCCGGCGAGGGCGAGGGCGATGCCACCTACGGCAAGCTGACCCTGAAGTT
CATCTGCACCACCGGCAAGCTGCCCGTGCCCTGGCCCACCCTCGTGACCACCCTGAGCTGGGGCGTGCAG
TGCTTCGCCCGCTACCCCGACCACATGAAGCAGCACGACTTCTTCAAGTCCGCCATGCCCGAAGGCTACG
TCCAGGAGCGCACCATCTTCTTCAAGGACGACGGCAACTACAAGACCCGCGCCGAGGTGAAGTTCGAGGG
CGACACCCTGGTGAACCGCATCGAGCTGAAGGGCATCGACTTCAAGGAGGACGGCAACATCCTGGGGCAC
AAGCTGGAGTACAACGCCATCCACGGCAACGTCTATATCACCGCCGACAAGCAGAAGAACGGCATCAAGG
CCAACTTCGGCCTCAACTGCAACATCGAGGACGGCAGCGTGCAGCTCGCCGACCACTACCAGCAGAACAC
CCCCATCGGCGACGGCCCCGTGCTGCTGCCCGACAACCACTACCTGAGCACCCAGTCCAAGCTGAGCAAA
GACCCCAACGAGAAGCGCGATCACATGGTCCTGCTGGAGTTCGTGACCGCCGCCGGGATCACTCTCGGCA
TGGACGAGCTGTACAAG
